Addgene plasmid #104958: pUASt-FMW-attB-AthHen1
Purpose: Expression of FLAG Myc tagged A.thaliana-Hen1 (codon optimised for Drosophila) in Drosophila using somatic tissue Gal4 drivers
Depositing lab: Stefan Ameres. Depositing organization: Institut fuer Molekulare Biotechnologie (IMBA). Publication: Cell-type specific sequencing of microRNAs from complex animal tissues. Alberti C, Manzenreither RA, Sowemimo I, Burkard TR, Wang J, Mahofsky K, Ameres SL, Cochella L. Nat Methods. 2018 Feb 26. pii: nmeth.4610. doi: 10.1038/nmeth.4610. PubMed 29481550.
Backbone
  Vector backbone: pUASt-FMW
  Backbone manufacturer: Thermofisher
  Backbone size w/o insert (bp): 11181
  Total vector size (bp): 12671
  Modifications to backbone: Gibson cloning of AttB site into pUSt-FMW, followed by Gateway cloning of pENTR-D_AthHEN1-DmeCO (entry vector) and pUASt-FMW-attB (destination vector)
  Vector type: Insect Expression
Growth in bacteria
  Bacterial resistance: Ampicillin, 100 μg/mL
  Growth temperature: 37°C
  Growth strain: DH5alpha
  Copy number: Unknown
Gene/Insert
  Gene/Insert name: Hen1
  Species: A. thaliana (mustard weed)
  Insert size (bp): 2829
  Entrez Gene: HEN1 (a.k.a. AT4G20910, CORYMBOSA 2, CRM2, HUA ENHANCER 1, T13K14.70, T13K14_70)
  Promoter: Hsp70 promoter
  Tag / fusion protein: FLAG Myc (N terminal on backbone)
  Cloning method: Gateway Cloning
  Sequencing primers: 5′ hsp70_fwd
Terms and licenses: Academic/Nonprofit Terms; Industry Terms: Not Available to Industry
How to cite: pUASt-FMW-attB-AthHen1 was a gift from Stefan Ameres (Addgene plasmid # 104958 ; http://n2t.net/addgene:104958 ; RRID:Addgene_104958)
