[The description below was written by a language model from this plasmid's Addgene catalogue record and pLannotate feature annotations shown in this document.]
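Description:
pUASt-FMW-attB-AthHen1 is a Drosophila transgenesis and expression plasmid built on the pUASt-FMW Gateway destination backbone. A φC31 attB site was added by Gibson assembly, and the insert was then transferred from an entry clone by Gateway recombination. It is propagated in E. coli through a ColE1/pUC-type origin with ampicillin resistance (AmpR with its own promoter). For fly work it carries P element 5' and 3' ends flanking the expression cassette and a mini-white eye-colour marker. The φC31 attB site offers site-specific integration into attP landing sites as an alternative to P element transposition. The catalogue lists a total size of 12,671 bp, whereas the sequenced record is 12,519 nt.

The payload is the Arabidopsis thaliana HEN1 coding sequence, codon-optimised for Drosophila. HEN1 is a methyltransferase that 2'-O-methylates the 3' terminal nucleotide of small RNAs and so protects them from uridylation and degradation. Expression is controlled by five tandem Gal4-binding UAS elements upstream of the hsp70 promoter, so transcription depends on a Gal4 driver. The UASt design is suited to somatic tissues, as the stated purpose indicates. The backbone supplies an N-terminal 3xFLAG tag followed by six Myc epitopes, fused to HEN1 across the attB1 recombination scar. attB2 lies downstream, followed by the SV40 small t intron and SV40 polyadenylation signal that provide 3' processing. The annotated T antigen and NLS fragments are simply parts of this SV40 3' region.

According to the associated publication title, the construct supports cell-type specific sequencing of microRNAs from complex animal tissues. Presumably this works by Gal4-restricted HEN1 expression marking small RNAs in the chosen cells by methylation, though the record does not spell out the workflow.
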