Features (pLannotate 1.2.2; 30 found; start..end, strand, type, name):
    159..194     +  CDS            rop (fragment): Rop protein, which maintains plasmids at low copy number; rop
    296..365     +  misc_feature   bom (fragment): basis of mobility region from pBR322
    364..867     -  gene           mini-white (fragment): white; This modified version of the white gene lacks part of the first intron.
    867..1099    -  misc_feature   P element 3' end: P element 3' end
   1141..1162    -  misc_feature   MCS (fragment): pUC18/19 multiple cloning site
   1161..1255    +  protein_bind   5X UAS: five tandem copies of the "ScaI site" 17-mer CGGAGTACTGTCCTCCG, an upstream activating sequence (UAS) that efficiently binds yeast Gal4 (Webster et al., 1988; Pfeiffer et al., 2010) GAL4
   1274..1512    +  promoter       hsp70 promoter: Drosophila melanogaster hsp70Bb promoter
   1635..1700    +  CDS            3xFLAG: three tandem FLAG® epitope tags, followed by an enterokinase cleavage site
   1725..1754    +  CDS            Myc: Myc (human c-Myc proto-oncogene) epitope tag
   1764..1793    +  CDS            Myc: Myc (human c-Myc proto-oncogene) epitope tag
   1803..1832    +  CDS            Myc: Myc (human c-Myc proto-oncogene) epitope tag
   1842..1871    +  CDS            Myc: Myc (human c-Myc proto-oncogene) epitope tag
   1881..1910    +  CDS            Myc: Myc (human c-Myc proto-oncogene) epitope tag
   1944..1973    +  CDS            Myc: Myc (human c-Myc proto-oncogene) epitope tag
   1986..2010    +  protein_bind   attB1: mutant version of attB; recombination site for the Gateway® BP reaction BP Clonase™
   2031..4856    +  CDS            HEN1: HEN1_ARATH - Also known as CRM2. Experimental evidence at protein level: Swiss-Prot protein existence level 1. Methyltransferase that adds a methyl group to the ribose of the last nucleotide of small RNAs (sRNAs). This protects the 3'-end of sRNAs from uridylation activity and subsequent degradation. Can methylate 3'-end of microRNAs (miRNAs), small interfering RNAs (siRNas) and trans-acting small interfering RNAs (ta-siRNAs). Involved in plant development through its role in small RNAs processing. Required for the specification of reproductive organ identities and the probable repression of A
   4876..4900    -  protein_bind   attB2: mutant version of attB; recombination site for the Gateway® BP reaction BP Clonase™
   4915..4989    +  CDS            small t antigen (fragment): SV40 (simian virus 40) small t antigen
   4991..5056    +  intron         small t intron: SV40 (simian virus 40) small t antigen intron
   5186..5206    +  CDS            SV40 NLS: nuclear localization signal of SV40 (simian virus 40) large T antigen
   5213..5347    +  CDS            LT_POVHA (fragment): Protein inferred from homology: Swiss-Prot protein existence level 3. Isoform large T antigen is a key early protein essential for both driving viral replication and inducing cellular transformation. Plays a role in viral genome replication by driving entry of quiescent cells into the cell cycle and by autoregulating the synthesis of viral early mRNA. Displays highly oncogenic activities by corrupting the host cellular checkpoint mechanisms that guard cell division and the transcription, replication, and repair of DNA. Participates in the modulation of cellular gene expression preceeding viral
   5372..5455    +  CDS            large T antigen (fragment): large T antigen from SV40 (simian virus 40)
   5478..5612    +  polyA_signal   SV40 poly(A) signal: SV40 polyadenylation signal
   5630..9749    +  gene           mini-white: white; This modified version of the white gene lacks part of the first intron.
   9760..10345   -  misc_feature   P element 5' end: No description available
  10346..10574   -  CDS            mini-white (fragment): Drosophila white gene eye color pigment; white; This is a modified version of the white gene lacking part of the first intron.
  10580..11168   -  rep_origin     ori: high-copy-number ColE1/pMB1/pBR322/pUC origin of replication
  11339..12199   -  CDS            AmpR: β-lactamase; bla; confers resistance to ampicillin, carbenicillin, and related antibiotics
  12200..12304   -  promoter       AmpR promoter: bla
  12351..12420   +  protein_bind   attB: attB site for the φC31 integrase (Groth et al., 2000) phage φC31 integrase
>Addgene plasmid #104958 | pUASt-FMW-attB-AthHen1 | addgene full sequence | sequence record 202478 | Addgene NGS Result
GTCACGGTGAGCACGGGACGTGCGACGGCGTCGGCGGGTGCGGATACGCGGGGCAGCGTCAGCGGGTTCT
CGACGGTCACGGCGGGCATGTCGACTAAGAAACCATTATTATCATGACATTAACCTATAAAAATAGGCGT
ATCACGAGGCCCTTTCGTCTCGCGCGTTTCGGTGATGACGGTGAAAACCTCTGACACATGCAGCTCCCGG
AGACGGTCACAGCTTGTCTGTAAGCGGATGCCGGGAGCAGACAAGCCCGTCAGGGCGCGTCAGCGGGTGT
TGGCGGGTGTCGGGGCTGGCTTAACTATGCGGCATCAGAGCAGATTGTACTGAGAGTGCACCATATGCGG
TGTGAAATACCGCACCGAATCGCGCGGAACTAACGACAGTCGCTCCAAGGTCGTCGAACAAAAGGTGAAT
GTGTTGCGGAGAGCGGGTGGGAGACAGCGAAAGAGCAACTACGAAACGTGGTGTGGTGGAGGTGAATTAT
GAAGAGGGCGCGCGATTTGAAAAGTATGTATATAAAAAATATATCCCGGTGTTTTATGTAGCGATAAACG
AGTTTTTGATGTAAGGTATGCAGGTGTGTAAGTCTTTTGGTTAGAAGACAAATCCAAAGTCTACTTGTGG
GGATGTTCGAAGGGGAAATACTTGTATTCTATAGGTCATATCTTGTTTTTATTGGCACAAATATAATTAC
ATTAGCTTTTTGAGGGGGCAATAAACAGTAAACACGATGGTAATAATGGTAAAAAAAAAAAACAAGCAGT
TATTTCGGATATATGTCGGCTACTCCTTGCGTCGGGCCCGAAGTCTTAGAGCCAGATATGCGAGCACCCG
GAAGCTCACGATGAGAATGGCCAGACCATGATGAAATAACATAAGGTGGTCCCGTCGGCAAGAGACATCC
ACTTAACGTATGCTTGCAATAAGTGCGAGTGAAAGGAATAGTATTCTGAGTGTCGTATTGAGTCTGAGTG
AGACAGCGATATGATTGTTGATTAACCCTTAGCATGTCCGTGGGGTTTGAATTAACTCATAATATTAATT
AGACGAAATTATTTTTAAAGTTTTATTTTTAATAATTTGCGAGTACGCAAAGCTTGGCTGCATCCAACGC
GTTGGGAGCTCTCCGGATCCAAGCTTGCATGCCTGCAGGTCGGAGTACTGTCCTCCGAGCGGAGTACTGT
CCTCCGAGCGGAGTACTGTCCTCCGAGCGGAGTACTGTCCTCCGAGCGGAGTACTGTCCTCCGAGCGGAG
ACTCTAGCGAGCGCCGGAGTATAAATAGAGGCGCTTCGTCTACGGAGCGACAATTCAATTCAAACAAGCA
AAGTGAACACGTCGCTAAGCGAAAGCTAAGCAAATAAACAAGCGCAGCTGAACAAGCTAAACAATCTGCA
GTAAAGTGCAAGTTAAAGTGAATCAATTAAAAGTAACCAGCAACCAAGTAAATCAACTGCAACTACTGAA
ATCTGCCAAGAAGTAATTATTGAATACAAGAAGAGAACTCTGAATAGGGAATTGGGAATTATCGAGGCCT
GTCTAGAGAAGCTTGTTCGAATCTCGAGTGCGCGCTTCCGGAGGTATACACCTAGGCGGTACCACTGCAG
TGAATTCGGAGCTCCGCCACCATGGACTACAAAGACCATGACGGTGATTATAAAGATCATGACATCGATT
ACAAGGATGACGATGACAAGCACCGGTTGAGCTCCGCCACCATGGAGCAAAAGCTCATTTCTGAAGAGGA
CTTGAATGAAATGGAGCAAAAGCTCATTTCTGAAGAGGACTTGAATGAAATGGAGCAAAAGCTCATTTCT
GAAGAGGACTTGAATGAAATGGAGCAAAAGCTCATTTCTGAAGAGGACTTGAATGAAATGGAGCAAAAGC
TCATTTCTGAAGAGGACTTGAATGAAATGGAGAGCTTGGGCGACCTCACCATGGAGCAAAAGCTCATTTC
TGAAGAGGACTTGAATCACCGGTATACAAGTTTGTACAAAAAAGCAGGCTCCGCGGCCGCCCCCTTCACC
ATGGCGGGTGGTGGCAAGCACACCCCGACTCCAAAGGCTATTATCCATCAAAAGTTTGGCGCTAAGGCCT
CGTATACAGTGGAGGAAGTTCATGACTCGTCGCAGTCGGGCTGCCTGGGCCTGGCCATTCCGCAGAAGGG
TCCGTGCCTCTACCGGTGTCACCTGCAGCTGCCAGAATTCTCCGTGGTGAGCAATGTATTCAAAAAGAAG
AAGGATAGTGAGCAGAGTGCTGCTGAGCTGGCCTTGGATAAACTGGGTATTCGACCCCAGAACGACGATT
TGACAGTGGATGAGGCGCGCGATGAGATCGTGGGCAGGATCAAATATATATTCAGTGACGAGTTCCTGAG
TGCCGAGCACCCGTTGGGCGCACACTTGCGCGCAGCCCTGCGTCGCGATGGCGAACGTTGCGGCTCGGTT
CCGGTTAGTGTGATTGCTACCGTGGACGCCAAAATTAACAGCCGCTGTAAGATAATCAATCCCTCCGTGG
AGAGTGACCCGTTCCTGGCCATTTCGTACGTGATGAAAGCAGCAGCTAAGCTGGCCGACTACATAGTGGC
CTCGCCACACGGCCTCCGTCGCAAAAACGCGTACCCGTCCGAGATAGTCGAGGCGTTGGCGACGCACGTA
AGCGATTCGCTCCATTCCCGGGAGGTGGCCGCTGTTTACATTCCGTGCATCGATGAGGAGGTTGTAGAGT
TGGATACGCTCTACATCAGCTCGAATCGCCATTACCTGGATTCGATCGCCGAGCGACTCGGTTTGAAGGA
CGGCAATCAGGTTATGATTAGTCGCATGTTTGGCAAGGCGTCGTGTGGTTCCGAGTGTCGTCTGTACTCG
GAGATCCCAAAGAAGTATCTGGACAATTCCAGCGATGCCAGCGGTACTTCCAACGAGGATTCCAGCCATA
TCGTCAAGAGCCGCAACGCTCGCGCCTCGTACATCTGTGGTCAGGATATCCATGGTGACGCCATCCTCGC
CAGCGTAGGATACCGATGGAAGTCGGACGACCTGGACTACGATGATGTGACAGTCAACAGTTTCTACAGG
ATATGCTGCGGCATGTCCCCGAATGGTATATACAAAATAAGCAGGCAGGCCGTGATCGCGGCGCAGCTGC
CCTTCGCCTTTACTACGAAGAGCAATTGGCGCGGTCCGTTGCCCCGTGAGATCCTGGGTCTGTTCTGCCA
CCAGCACCGACTGGCGGAACCAATTCTGTCCAGCAGTACCGCGCCGGTGAAGAGTTTGTCCGACATCTTT
CGCAGTCACAAGAAGTTGAAGGTAAGCGGTGTTGACGACGCAAACGAGAACTTGTCCCGCCAGAAGGAAG
ATACGCCCGGACTGGGTCACGGCTTCCGATGTGAGGTTAAGATTTTTACCAAGAGTCAGGACCTGGTACT
CGAATGCTCCCCACGTAAATTCTACGAGAAGGAGAACGATGCCATCCAGAACGCCTCCTTGAAGGCCTTG
CTCTGGTTCAGCAAGTTCTTTGCCGACCTGGACGTTGACGGCGAGCAAAGTTGCGACACTGATGATGATC
AGGATACGAAGAGCAGTAGCCCAAACGTATTCGCCGCCCCCCCCATCTTGCAGAAGGAGCACTCCTCGGA
GAGCAAGAACACCAATGTGCTCAGTGCGGAAAAGCGGGTCCAGTCCATCACCAATGGCAGTGTCGTGAGT
ATTTGCTACTCCCTCAGCCTGGCCGTCGATCCCGAGTATTCGTCCGATGGCGAAAGCCCCAGGGAGGATA
ATGAAAGTAACGAGGAGATGGAAAGTGAATACAGCGCCAACTGTGAGTCGAGTGTGGAGCTGATTGAGTC
GAACGAGGAGATCGAGTTCGAGGTCGGCACCGGCAGCATGAACCCGCACATTGAGAGCGAGGTGACCCAA
ATGACCGTTGGTGAGTACGCCAGCTTTCGCATGACACCGCCAGACGCGGCAGAGGCACTGATCCTGGCAG
TGGGCAGCGACACCGTGCGAATCCGCTCCCTGCTGAGCGAGAGGCCATGCCTCAATTACAACATCCTGCT
GCTGGGCGTTAAGGGACCCAGTGAGGAGCGCATGGAGGCCGCCTTCTTCAAGCCCCCTCTCTCGAAGCAA
CGAGTGGAGTATGCCCTGAAGCATATTCGAGAGTCGAGTGCATCGACGCTGGTGGATTTTGGCTGTGGCT
CCGGAAGTCTGTTGGATAGTCTCCTGGACTACCCAACAAGCCTGCAAACGATTATAGGCGTGGACATCTC
GCCTAAGGGCCTCGCCCGTGCCGCGAAGATGCTGCACGTTAAATTGAACAAGGAGGCGTGCAATGTTAAG
AGTGCTACTCTGTACGATGGAAGCATTCTCGAGTTCGACAGCCGCCTGCACGATGTTGACATTGGCACTT
GTTTGGAAGTGATTGAACACATGGAAGAGGATCAAGCCTGCGAGTTTGGTGAAAAGGTGTTGAGTTTGTT
CCACCCGAAGCTGCTCATAGTGAGCACCCCCAATTATGAATTTAACACGATACTGCAGCGCTCGACGCCC
GAGACGCAGGAGGAGAACAACTCCGAGCCACAGCTCCCGAAATTCAGGAACCATGACCATAAATTCGAGT
GGACACGGGAGCAGTTTAATCAATGGGCTTCGAAGCTGGGCAAGCGCCACAACTACTCCGTGGAGTTCAG
CGGTGTCGGAGGCAGTGGCGAGGTGGAACCGGGCTTTGCCAGCCAGATCGCTATATTCCGGCGTGAAGCT
AGCTCGGTCGAGAATGTCGCAGAAAGTAGCATGCAACCCTACAAAGTGATTTGGGAATGGAAGAAGGAGG
ACGTCGAAAAAAAGAAGACTGACTTGTAAAAGGGTGGGCGCGCCGACCCAGCTTTCTTGTACAAAGTGGT
GACGTAAGCTAGAGGATCTTTGTGAAGGAACCTTACTTCTGTGGTGTGACATAATTGGACAAACTACCTA
CAGAGATTTAAAGCTCTAAGGTAAATATAAAATTTTTAAGTGTATAATGTGTTAAACTACTGATTCTAAT
TGTTTGTGTATTTTAGATTCCAACCTATGGAACTGATGAATGGGAGCAGTGGTGGAATGCCTTTAATGAG
GAAAACCTGTTTTGCTCAGAAGAAATGCCATCTAGTGATGATGAGGCTACTGCTGACTCTCAACATTCTA
CTCCTCCAAAAAAGAAGAGAAAGGTAGAAGACCCCAAGGACTTTCCTTCAGAATTGCTAAGTTTTTTGAG
TCATGCTGTGTTTAGTAATAGAACTCTTGCTTGCTTTGCTATTTACACCACAAAGGAAAAAGCTGCACTG
CTATACAAGAAAATTATGGAAAAATATTTGATGTATAGTGCCTTGACTAGAGATCATAATCAGCCATACC
ACATTTGTAGAGGTTTTACTTGCTTTAAAAAACCTCCCACACCTCCCCCTGAACCTGAAACATAAAATGA
ATGCAATTGTTGTTGTTAACTTGTTTATTGCAGCTTATAATGGTTACAAATAAAGCAATAGCATCACAAA
TTTCACAAATAAAGCATTTTTTTCACTGCATTCTAGTTGTGGTTTGTCCAAACTCATCAATGTATCTTAT
CATGTCTGGATCCACTAGAAGGCCTAATTCTAGTATGTATGTAAGTTAATAAAACCCATTTTTGCGGAAA
GTAGATAAAAAAAACATTTTTTTTTTTTACTGCACTGGATATCATTGAACTTATCTGATCAGTTTTAAAT
TTACTTCGATCCAAGGGTATTTGATGTACCAGGTTCTTTCGATTACCTCTCACTCAAAATGACATTCCAC
TCAAAGTCAGCGCTGTTTGCCTCCTTCTCTGTCCACAGAAATATCGCCGTCTCTTTCGCCGCTGCGTCCG
CTATCTCTTTCGCCACCGTTTGTAGCGTTACGTAGCGTCAATGTCCGCCTTCAGTTGCATTTTGTCAGCG
GTTTCGTGACGAAGCTCCAAGCGGTTTACGCCATCAATTAAACACAAAGTGCTGTGCCAAAACTCCTCTC
GCTTCTTATTTTTGTTTGTTTTTTGAGTGATTGGGGTGGTGATTGGTTTTGGGTGGGTAAGCAGGGGAAA
GTGTGAAAAATCCCGGCAATGGGCCAAGAGGATCAGGAGCTATTAATTCGCGGAGGCAGCAAACACCCAT
CTGCCGAGCATCTGAACAATGTGAGTAGTACATGTGCATACATCTTAAGTTCACTTGATCTATAGGAACT
GCGATTGCAACATCAAATTGTCTGCGGCGTGAGAACTGCGACCCACAAAAATCCCAAACCGCAATTGCAC
AAACAAATAGTGACACGAAACAGATTATTCTGGTAGCTGTTCTCGCTATATAAGACAATTTTTGAGATCA
TATCATGATCAAGACATCTAAAGGCATTCATTTTCGACTATATTCTTTTTTACAAAAAATATAACAACCA
GATATTTTAAGCTGATCCTAGATGCACAAAAAATAAATAAAAGTATAAACCTACTTCGTAGGATACTTCG
GGGTACTTTTTGTTCGGGGTTAGATGAGCATAACGCTTGTAGTTGATATTTGAGATCCCCTATCATTGCA
GGGTGACAGCGGAGCGGCTTCGCAGAGCTGCATTAACCAGGGCTTCGGGCAGGCCAAAAACTACGGCACG
CTCCGGCCACCCAGTCCGCCGGAGGACTCCGGTTCAGGGAGCGGCCAACTAGCCGAGAACCTCACCTATG
CCTGGCACAATATGGACATCTTTGGGGCGGTCAATCAGCCGGGCTCCGGATGGCGGCAGCTGGTCAACCG
GACACGCGGACTATTCTGCAACGAGCGACACATACCGGCGCCCAGGAAACATTTGCTCAAGAACGGTGAG
TTTCTATTCGCAGTCGGCTGATCTGTGTGAAATCTTAATAAAGGGTCCAATTACCAATTTGAAACTCAGT
TTGCGGCGTGGCCTATCCGGGCGAACTTTTGGCCGTGATGGGCAGTTCCGGTGCCGGAAAGACGACCCTG
CTGAATGCCCTTGCCTTTCGATCGCCGCAGGGCATCCAAGTATCGCCATCCGGGATGCGACTGCTCAATG
GCCAACCTGTGGACGCCAAGGAGATGCAGGCCAGGTGCGCCTATGTCCAGCAGGATGACCTCTTTATCGG
CTCCCTAACGGCCAGGGAACACCTGATTTTCCAAGCCATGGTGCGGATGCCACGACATCTGACCTATCGG
CAGCGAGTGGCCCGCGTGGATCAGGTGATCCAGGAGCTTTCGCTCAGCAAATGTCAGCACACGATCATCG
GTGTGCCCGGCAGGGTGAAAGGTCTGTCCGGCGGAGAAAGGAAGCGTCTGGCATTCGCCTCCGAGGCTCT
AACCGATCCGCCGCTTCTGATCTGCGATGAGCCCACCTCCGGACTGGACTCCTTTACCGCCCACAGCGTC
GTCCAGGTGCTGAAGAAGCTGTCGCAGAAGGGCAAGACCGTCATCCTGACCATTCATCAGCCGTCTTCCG
AGCTGTTTGAGCTCTTTGACAAGATCCTTCTGATGGCCGAGGGCAGGGTAGCTTTCTTGGGCACTCCCAG
CGAAGCCGTCGACTTCTTTTCCTAGTGAGTTCGATGTGTTTATTAAGGGTATCTAGTATTACATAACATC
TCAACTCCTATCCAGCGTGGGTGCCCAGTGTCCTACCAACTACAATCCGGCGGACTTTTACGTACAGGTG
TTGGCCGTTGTGCCCGGACGGGAGATCGAGTCCCGTGATCGGATCGCCAAGATATGCGACAATTTTGCCA
TTAGCAAAGTAGCCCGGGATATGGAGCAGTTGTTGGCCACCAAAAATCTGGAGAAGCCACTGGAGCAGCC
GGAGAATGGGTACACCTACAAGGCCACCTGGTTCATGCAGTTCCGGGCGGTCCTGTGGCGATCCTGGCTG
TCGGTGCTCAAGGAACCACTCCTCGTAAAAGTGCGACTTATTCAGACAACGGTGAGTGGTTCCAGTGGAA
ACAAATGATATAACGCTTACAATTCTTGGAAACAAATTCGCTAGATTTTAGATAGAATTGCCTGATTCCA
CACCCTTCTTAGTTTTTTTCAATGAGATGTATAGTTTATAGTTTTGCAGAAGATAAATAAATTTCATTTA
ACTCGCGAATATTAATGAGATGCGAGTAACATTTTAATTTGCAGATGGTTGCCATCTTGATTGGCCTCAT
CTTTTTGGGCCAACAACTCACGCAAGTGGGTGTGATGAATATCAACGGAGCCATCTTCCTCTTCCTGACC
AACATGACCTTTCAAAACGTCTTTGCCACGATAAATGTAAGTCATGTTTAGAATACATTTGCATTTCAAT
AATTTACTAACTTTCTAATGAATCGATTCGATTTAGGTGTTCACCTCAGAGCTGCCAGTTTTTATGAGGG
AGGCCCGAAGTCGACTTTATCGCTGTGACACATACTTTCTGGGCAAAACGATTGCCGAATTGCCGCTTTT
TCTCACAGTGCCACTGGTCTTCACGGCGATTGCCTATCCGATGATCGGACTGCGGGCCGGAGTGCTGCAC
TTCTTCAACTGCCTGGCGCTGGTCACTCTGGTGGCCAATGTGTCAACGTCCTTCGGATATCTAATATCCT
GCGCCAGCTCCTCGACCTCGATGGCGCTGTCTGTGGGTCCGCCGGTTATCATACCATTCCTGCTCTTTGG
CGGCTTCTTCTTGAACTCGGGCTCGGTGCCAGTATACCTCAAATGGTTGTCGTACCTCTCATGGTTCCGT
TACGCCAACGAGGGTCTGCTGATTAACCAATGGGCGGACGTGGAGCCGGGCGAAATTAGCTGCACATCGT
CGAACACCACGTGCCCCAGTTCGGGCAAGGTCATCCTGGAGACGCTTAACTTCTCCGCCGCCGATCTGCC
GCTGGACTACGTGGGTCTGGCCATTCTCATCGTGAGCTTCCGGGTGCTCGCATATCTGGCTCTAAGACTT
CGGGCCCGACGCAAGGAGTAGCCGACATATATCCGAAATAACTGCTTGTTTTTTTTTTTTACCATTATTA
CCATCGTGTTTACTGTTTATTGCCCCCTCAAAAAGCTAATGTAATTATATTTGTGCCAATAAAAACAAGA
TATGACCTATAGAATACAAGTATTTCCCCTTCGAACATCCCCACAAGTAGACTTTGGATTTGTCTTCTAA
CCAAAAGACTTACACACCTGCATACCTTACATCAAAAACTCGTTTATCGCTACATAAAACACCGGGATAT
ATTTTTTATATACATACTTTTCAAATCGCGCGCCCTCTTCATAATTCACCTCCACCACACCACGTTTCGT
AGTTGCTCTTTCGCTGTCTCCCACCCGCTCTCCGCAACACATTCACCTTTTGTTCGACGACCTTGGAGCG
ACTGTCGTTAGTTCCGCGCGATTCGGTTCGCTCAAATGGTTCCGAGTGGTTCATTTCGTCTCAATAGAAA
TTAGTAATAAATATTTGTATGTACAATTTATTTGCTCCAATATATTTGTATATATTTCCCTCACAGCTAT
ATTTATTCTAATTTAATATTATGACTTTTTAAGGTAATTTTTTGTGACCTGTTCGGAGTGATTAGCGTTA
CAATTTGAACTGAAAGTGACATCCAGTGTTTGTTCCTTGTGTAGATGCATCTCAAAAAAATGGTGGGCAT
AATAGTGTTGTTTATATATATCAAAAATAACAACTATAATAATAAGAATACATTTAATTTAGAAAATGCT
TGGATTTCACTGGAACTAGAATTAATTCGGCTGCTGCTCTAAACGACGCATTTCGTACTCCAAAGTACGA
ATTTTTTCCCTCAAGCTCTTATTTTCATTAAACAATGAACAGGACCTAACGCACAGTCACGTTATTGTTT
ACATAAATGATTTTTTTTACTATTCAAACTTACTCTGTTTGTGTACTCCCACTGGTATAGCCTTCTTTTA
TCTTTTCTGGTTCAGGCTCTATCACTTTACTAGGTACGGCATCTGCGTTGAGTCGCCTCCTTTTAAATGT
CTGACCTTTTGCAGGTGCAGCCTTCCACTGCGAATCATTAAAGTGGGTATCACAAATTTGGGAGTTTTCA
CCAAGGCTGCACCCAAGGCTCTGCTCCCACAATTTTCTCTTAATAGCACACTTCGGCACGTGAATTAATT
TTACTCCAGTCACAGCTTTGCAGCAAAATTTGCAATATTTCATTTTTTTTTATTCCACGTAAGGGTTAAT
GTTTTCAAAAAAAAATTCGTCCGCACACAACCTTTCCTCTCAACAAGCAAACGTGCACTGAATTTAAGTG
TATACTTCGGTAAGCTTCGGCTATCGACGGGACCACCTTATGTTATTTCATCATGGGCCAGACCCACGTA
GTCCAGCGGCAGATCGGCGGCGGAGAAGTTAAGCGTCTCCAGGATGACCTTGCCCGAACTGGGGCACGTG
GTGTTCGACGATGTGCAGCTAATTTCGCCCGGCTCCACGTCCGCCCATTGGTTAATCAGCAGACCCTCGT
TGGCGTAACGGAACCATGAGAGGTACGACAACCATTTGAGGTATACTGGCACCGAGCCCGAGTTCAAGAA
GAAGGCGTTTTTCCATAGGCTCCGCCCCCCTGACGAGCATCACAAAAATCGACGCTCAAGTCAGAGGTGG
CGAAACCCGACAGGACTATAAAGATACCAGGCGTTTCCCCCTGGAAGCTCCCTCGTGCGCTCTCCTGTTC
CGACCCTGCCGCTTACCGGATACCTGTCCGCCTTTCTCCCTTCGGGAAGCGTGGCGCTTTCTCATAGCTC
ACGCTGTAGGTATCTCAGTTCGGTGTAGGTCGTTCGCTCCAAGCTGGGCTGTGTGCACGAACCCCCCGTT
CAGCCCGACCGCTGCGCCTTATCCGGTAACTATCGTCTTGAGTCCAACCCGGTAAGACACGACTTATCGC
CACTGGCAGCAGCCACTGGTAACAGGATTAGCAGAGCGAGGTATGTAGGCGGTGCTACAGAGTTCTTGAA
GTGGTGGCCTAACTACGGCTACACTAGAAGAACAGTATTTGGTATCTGCGCTCTGCTGAAGCCAGTTACC
TTCGGAAAAAGAGTTGGTAGCTCTTGATCCGGCAAACAAACCACCGCTGGTAGCGGTGGTTTTTTTGTTT
GCAAGCAGCAGATTACGCGCAGAAAAAAAGGATCTCAAGAAGATCCTTTGATCTTTTCTACGGGGTCTGA
CGCTCAGTGGAACGAAAACTCACGTTAAGGGATTTTGGTCATGAGATTATCAAAAAGGATCTTCACCTAG
ATCCTTTTAAATTAAAAATGAAGTTTTAAATCAATCTAAAGTATATATGAGTAAACTTGGTCTGACAGTT
ACCAATGCTTAATCAGTGAGGCACCTATCTCAGCGATCTGTCTATTTCGTTCATCCATAGTTGCCTGACT
CCCCGTCGTGTAGATAACTACGATACGGGAGGGCTTACCATCTGGCCCCAGTGCTGCAATGATACCGCGA
GACCCACGCTCACCGGCTCCAGATTTATCAGCAATAAACCAGCCAGCCGGAAGGGCCGAGCGCAGAAGTG
GTCCTGCAACTTTATCCGCCTCCATCCAGTCTATTAATTGTTGCCGGGAAGCTAGAGTAAGTAGTTCGCC
AGTTAATAGTTTGCGCAACGTTGTTGCCATTGCTACAGGCATCGTGGTGTCACGCTCGTCGTTTGGTATG
GCTTCATTCAGCTCCGGTTCCCAACGATCAAGGCGAGTTACATGATCCCCCATGTTGTGCAAAAAAGCGG
TTAGCTCCTTCGGTCCTCCGATCGTTGTCAGAAGTAAGTTGGCCGCAGTGTTATCACTCATGGTTATGGC
AGCACTGCATAATTCTCTTACTGTCATGCCATCCGTAAGATGCTTTTCTGTGACTGGTGAGTACTCAACC
AAGTCATTCTGAGAATAGTGTATGCGGCGACCGAGTTGCTCTTGCCCGGCGTCAATACGGGATAATACCG
CGCCACATAGCAGAACTTTAAAAGTGCTCATCATTGGAAAACGTTCTTCGGGGCGAAAACTCTCAAGGAT
CTTACCGCTGTTGAGATCCAGTTCGATGTAACCCACTCGTGCACCCAACTGATCTTCAGCATCTTTTACT
TTCACCAGCGTTTCTGGGTGAGCAAAAACAGGAAGGCAAAATGCCGCAAAAAAGGGAATAAGGGCGACAC
GGAAATGTTGAATACTCATACTCTTCCTTTTTCAATATTATTGAAGCATTTATCAGGGTTATTGTCTCAT
GAGCGGATACATATTTGAATGTATTTAGAAAAATAAACAAATAGGGGTTCCGCGCACATTTCCCCGAAAA
GTGCCACCTGTCGACGATGTAGGTCACGGTCTCGAAGCCGCGGTGCGGGTGCCAGGGCGTGCCCTTGGGC
TCCCCGGGCGCGTACTCCACCTCACCCATCTGGTCCATCATGATGAACGGGTCGAGGTGGCGGTAGTTGA
TCCCGGCGAACGCGCGGCGCACCGGGAAGCCCTCGCCCTCGAAACCGCTGGGCGCGGTG
